Addgene plasmid #127603: pRS416-HNT2_intron
Purpose: low-copy URA-selectable plasmid, HNT2 intron inserted into URA3
Depositing lab: David Bartel. Depositing organization: Whitehead Institute for Biomedical Research. Publication: Excised linear introns regulate growth in yeast. Morgan JT, Fink GR, Bartel DP. Nature. 2019 Jan;565(7741):606-611. doi: 10.1038/s41586-018-0828-1. Epub 2019 Jan 16. PubMed 30651636.
Backbone
  Vector backbone: pRS416
  Backbone size w/o insert (bp): 4778
  Total vector size (bp): 4867
  Vector type: Yeast Expression
  Selectable markers: URA3
Growth in bacteria
  Bacterial resistance: Ampicillin, 100 μg/mL
  Growth temperature: 37°C
  Growth strain: DH5alpha
  Copy number: Unknown
Gene/Insert
  Gene/Insert name: HNT2 intron
  Species: S. cerevisiae (budding yeast)
  Insert size (bp): 89
Terms and licenses: Academic/Nonprofit Terms; Industry Terms: Not Available to Industry
How to cite: pRS416-HNT2_intron was a gift from David Bartel (Addgene plasmid # 127603 ; http://n2t.net/addgene:127603 ; RRID:Addgene_127603)
