[The description below was written by a language model from this plasmid's Addgene catalogue record and pLannotate feature annotations shown in this document.]
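Description:
pRS416-HNT2_intron is a yeast–E. coli shuttle plasmid built on the pRS416 backbone, a low-copy centromeric vector. In Saccharomyces cerevisiae it is maintained through a CEN6 centromere fused to an autonomously replicating sequence, which keeps copy number low and segregation stable, and it is selected through the URA3 auxotrophic marker, which can also be counterselected with 5-fluoroorotic acid. In bacteria it replicates from a high-copy ColE1/pUC-type origin and is selected with ampicillin through the β-lactamase gene and its own promoter. The backbone also carries an f1 phage origin and remnants of the standard cloning region: a lacZα fragment with lac promoter, operator and CAP site, flanked by T7 and T3 promoters. The T7 and T3 promoters lie very close together in the annotation, suggesting that the polylinker between them has been shortened, although the record does not comment on this.

The distinguishing feature is not a gene in the cloning site but a modification of the marker itself: the 89 bp intron of the budding yeast HNT2 gene has been inserted into the URA3 coding sequence. The feature table reflects this, showing the URA3 promoter followed by a short first URA3 fragment, an unannotated gap of matching length, and then the remainder of the reading frame. A functional URA3 product should therefore require transcription from the native URA3 promoter and correct splicing of the HNT2 intron, so cells growing without uracil continuously express and excise this intron. The associated work concerns excised linear introns and their role in regulating yeast growth, and the plasmid evidently provides a way to express a specific intron from a heterologous host gene. The sequenced record is slightly longer than the total size listed in the catalogue.
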