Features (pLannotate 1.2.2; 18 found; start..end, strand, type, name):
    241..345     -  promoter       AmpR promoter: bla
    382..885     +  misc_feature   CEN/ARS: S. cerevisiae CEN6 centromere fused to an autonomously replicating sequence
    958..992     +  CDS            rop (fragment): Rop protein, which maintains plasmids at low copy number; rop
   1097..1146    +  misc_feature   bom (fragment): basis of mobility region from pBR322
   1154..1369    +  promoter       URA3 promoter: S. cerevisiae URA3
   1370..1421    +  CDS            URA3 (fragment): orotidine-5'-phosphate decarboxylase, required for uracil biosynthesis; S. cerevisiae URA3; yeast auxotrophic marker, counterselectable with 5-fluoroorotic acid (5-FOA)
   1510..2262    +  CDS            URA3 (fragment): orotidine-5'-phosphate decarboxylase, required for uracil biosynthesis; S. cerevisiae URA3; yeast auxotrophic marker, counterselectable with 5-fluoroorotic acid (5-FOA)
   2341..2392    +  misc_feature   bom (fragment): basis of mobility region from pBR322
   2420..2848    -  rep_origin     f1 ori (sequence partly withheld): f1 bacteriophage origin of replication; arrow indicates direction of (+) strand synthesis
   2852..3007    -  CDS            lacZα (fragment): LacZα fragment of β-galactosidase; lacZ fragment
   3015..3033    +  promoter       T7 promoter: promoter for bacteriophage T7 RNA polymerase
   3060..3078    -  promoter       T3 promoter: promoter for bacteriophage T3 RNA polymerase
   3123..3139    -  protein_bind   lac operator: The lac repressor binds to the lac operator to inhibit transcription in E. coli. This inhibition can be relieved by adding lactose or isopropyl-β-D-thiogalactopyranoside (IPTG). lac repressor encoded by lacI
   3147..3177    -  promoter       lac promoter: promoter for the E. coli lac operon
   3192..3213    -  protein_bind   CAP binding site: CAP binding activates transcription in the presence of cAMP. E. coli catabolite activator protein
   3226..3318    -  CDS            lacI (fragment): lac repressor; lacI; The lac repressor binds to the lac operator to inhibit transcription in E. coli. This inhibition can be relieved by adding lactose or isopropyl-β-D-thiogalactopyranoside (IPTG).
   3501..4089    -  rep_origin     ori: high-copy-number ColE1/pMB1/pBR322/pUC origin of replication
   4260..240     -  CDS            AmpR (across the origin): β-lactamase; bla; confers resistance to ampicillin, carbenicillin, and related antibiotics
>Addgene plasmid #127603 | pRS416-HNT2_intron | addgene full sequence | sequence record 273737 | Addgene NGS Result
GGATAATACCGCGCCACATAGCAGAACTTTAAAAGTGCTCATCATTGGAAAACGTTCTTCGGGGCGAAAA
CTCTCAAGGATCTTACCGCTGTTGAGATCCAGTTCGATGTAACCCACTCGTGCACCCAACTGATCTTCAG
CATCTTTTACTTTCACCAGCGTTTCTGGGTGAGCAAAAACAGGAAGGCAAAATGCCGCAAAAAAGGGAAT
AAGGGCGACACGGAAATGTTGAATACTCATACTCTTCCTTTTTCAATATTATTGAAGCATTTATCAGGGT
TATTGTCTCATGAGCGGATACATATTTGAATGTATTTAGAAAAATAAACAAATAGGGGTTCCGCGCACAT
TTCCCCGAAAAGTGCCACCTGGGTCCTTTTCATCACGTGCTATAAAAATAATTATAATTTAAATTTTTTA
ATATAAATATATAAATTAAAAATAGAAAGTAAAAAAAGAAATTAAAGAAAAAATAGTTTTTGTTTTCCGA
AGATGTAAAAGACTCTAGGGGGATCGCCAACAAATACTACCTTTTATCTTGCTCTTCCTGCTCTCAGGTA
TTAATGCCGAATTGTTTCATCTTGTCTGTGTAGAAGACCACACACGAAAATCCTGTGATTTTACATTTTA
CTTATCGTTAATCGAATGTATATCTATTTAATCTGCTTTTCTTGTCTAATAAATATATATGTAAAGTACG
CTTTTTGTTGAAATTTTTTAAACCTTTGTTTATTTTTTTTTCTTCATTCCGTAACTCTTCTACCTTCTTT
ATTTACTTTCTAAAATCCAAATACAAAACATAAAAATAAATAAACACAGAGTAAATTCCCAAATTATTCC
ATCATTAAAAGATACGAGGCGCGTGTAAGTTACAGGCAAGCGATCCGTCTAAGAAACCATTATTATCATG
ACATTAACCTATAAAAATAGGCGTATCACGAGGCCCTTTCGTCGAATTCGCGCGTTTCGGTGATGACGGT
GAAAACCTCTGACACATGCAGCTCCCGGAGATCTCGGTCACAGCTTGTCTGTAAGCGGATGCCGGGAGCA
GACAAGCCCGTCAGGGCGCGTCAGCGGGTGTTGGCGGGTGTCGGGGCTGGCTTAACTATGCGGCATCAGA
GCAGATTGTACCGAGAGTGCACCATACCACCTTTTCAATTCATCATTTTTTTTTTATTCTTTTTTTTGAT
TTCGGTTTCCTTGAAATTTTTTTGATTCGGTAATCTCCGAACAGAAGGAAGAACGAAGGAAGGAGCACAG
ACTTAGATTGGTATATATACGCATATGTAGTGTTGAAGAAACATGAAATTGCCCAGTATTCTTAACCCAA
CTGCACAGAACAAAAACCTGCAGGAAACGAAGATAAATCATGTCGAAAGCTACATATAAGGAACGTGCTG
CTACTCATCCTAGTCCTGTTGGTATGCACTCTCATATGTTTTTTTGTACCCCATTCGCACCATTGCGTTA
CTAACTATATGGAGACCTTATAATCTCTGCTTCTTTACAGCTGCCAAGCTATTTAATATCATGCACGAAA
AGCAAACAAACTTGTGTGCTTCATTGGATGTTCGTACCACCAAGGAATTACTGGAGTTAGTTGAAGCATT
AGGTCCCAAAATTTGTTTACTAAAAACACATGTGGATATCTTGACTGATTTTTCCATGGAGGGCACAGTT
AAGCCGCTAAAGGCATTATCCGCCAAGTACAATTTTTTACTCTTCGAAGACAGAAAATTTGCTGACATTG
GTAATACAGTCAAATTGCAGTACTCTGCGGGTGTATACAGAATAGCAGAATGGGCAGACATTACGAATGC
ACACGGTGTGGTGGGCCCAGGTATTGTTAGCGGTTTGAAGCAGGCGGCAGAAGAAGTAACAAAGGAACCT
AGAGGCCTTTTGATGTTAGCAGAATTGTCATGCAAGGGCTCCCTATCTACTGGAGAATATACTAAGGGTA
CTGTTGACATTGCGAAGAGCGACAAAGATTTTGTTATCGGCTTTATTGCTCAAAGAGACATGGGTGGAAG
AGATGAAGGTTACGATTGGTTGATTATGACACCCGGTGTGGGTTTAGATGACAAGGGTGATGCATTGGGT
CAACAGTATAGAACCGTGGATGATGTGGTCTCTACAGGATCTGACATTATTATTGTTGGAAGAGGACTAT
TTGCAAAGGGAAGGGATGCTAAGGTAGAGGGTGAACGTTACAGAAAAGCAGGCTGGGAAGCATATTTGAG
AAGATGCGGCCAGCAAAACTAAAAAACTGTATTATAAGTAAATGCATGTATACTAAACTCACAAATTAGA
GCTTCAATTTAATTATATCAGTTATTACCCTATGCGGTGTGAAATACCGCACAGATGCGTAAGGAGAAAA
TACCGCATCAGGAAATTGTAAGCGTTAATATTTTGTTAAAATTCGCGTTAAATTTTTGTTAAATCAGCTC
ATTTTTTAACCAATAGGCCGAAATCGGCAAAATCCCTTATAAATCAAAAGAATAGACCGAGATAGGGT
[37 nt withheld, positions 2519-2555]
AAAGAACGTGGACTCCAACGTCAAAGG
[49 nt withheld, positions 2583-2631]
T
[91 nt withheld, positions 2633-2723]
G
[124 nt withheld, positions 2725-2848]
CCATTCGCCATTCAGGCTGCGCAACTGTTGGGAAGGGCGATCGGTGCGGGCCTCTTCGCTATTACGCCAG
CTGGCGAAAGGGGGATGTGCTGCAAGGCGATTAAGTTGGGTAACGCCAGGGTTTTCCCAGTCACGACGTT
GTAAAACGACGGCCAGTGAGCGCGCGTAATACGACTCACTATAGGGCGAATTGGGTACCCAGCTTTTGTT
CCCTTTAGTGAGGGTTAATTGCGCGCTTGGCGTAATCATGGTCATAGCTGTTTCCTGTGTGAAATTGTTA
TCCGCTCACAATTCCACACAACATACGAGCCGGAAGCATAAAGTGTAAAGCCTGGGGTGCCTAATGAGTG
AGCTAACTCACATTAATTGCGTTGCGCTCACTGCCCGCTTTCCAGTCGGGAAACCTGTCGTGCCAGCTGC
ATTAATGAATCGGCCAACGCGCGGGGAGAGGCGGTTTGCGTATTGGGCGCTCTTCCGCTTCCTCGCTCAC
TGACTCGCTGCGCTCGGTCGTTCGGCTGCGGCGAGCGGTATCAGCTCACTCAAAGGCGGTAATACGGTTA
TCCACAGAATCAGGGGATAACGCAGGAAAGAACATGTGAACAAAAGGCCAGCAAAAGGCCAGGAACCGTA
AAAAGGCCGCGTTGCTGGCGTTTTTCCATAGGCTCCGCCCCCCTGACGAGCATCACAAAAATCGACGCTC
AAGTCAGAGGTGGCGAAACCCGACAGGACTATAAAGATACCAGGCGTTTCCCCCTGGAAGCTCCCTCGTG
CGCTCTCCTGTTCCGACCCTGCCGCTTACCGGATACCTGTCCGCCTTTCTCCCTTCGGGAAGCGTGGCGC
TTTCTCATAGCTCACGCTGTAGGTATCTCAGTTCGGTGTAGGTCGTTCGCTCCAAGCTGGGCTGTGTGCA
CGAACCCCCCGTTCAGCCCGACCGCTGCGCCTTATCCGGTAACTATCGTCTTGAGTCCAACCCGGTAAGA
CACGACTTATCGCCACTGGCAGCAGCCACTGGTAACAGGATTAGCAGAGCGAGGTATGTAGGCGGTGCTA
CAGAGTTCTTGAAGTGGTGGCCTAACTACGGCTACACTAGAAGAACAGTATTTGGTATCTGCGCTCTGCT
GAAGCCAGTTACCTTCGGAAAAAGAGTTGGTAGCTCTTGATCCGGCAAACAAACCACCGCTGGTAGCGGT
GGTTTTTTTGTTTGCAAGCAGCAGATTACGCGCAGAAAAAAAGGATCTCAAGAAGATCCTTTGATCTTTT
CTACGGGGTCTGACGCTCAGTGGAACGAAAACTCACGTTAAGGGATTTTGGTCATGAGATTATCAAAAAG
GATCTTCACCTAGATCCTTTTAAATTAAAAATGAAGTTTTAAATCAATCTAAAGTATATATGAGTAAACT
TGGTCTGACAGTTACCAATGCTTAATCAGTGAGGCACCTATCTCAGCGATCTGTCTATTTCGTTCATCCA
TAGTTGCCTGACTCCCCGTCGTGTAGATAACTACGATACGGGAGGGCTTACCATCTGGCCCCAGTGCTGC
AATGATACCGCGAGACCCACGCTCACCGGCTCCAGATTTATCAGCAATAAACCAGCCAGCCGGAAGGGCC
GAGCGCAGAAGTGGTCCTGCAACTTTATCCGCCTCCATCCAGTCTATTAATTGTTGCCGGGAAGCTAGAG
TAAGTAGTTCGCCAGTTAATAGTTTGCGCAACGTTGTTGCCATTGCTACAGGCATCGTGGTGTCACGCTC
GTCGTTTGGTATGGCTTCATTCAGCTCCGGTTCCCAACGATCAAGGCGAGTTACATGATCCCCCATGTTG
TGCAAAAAAGCGGTTAGCTCCTTCGGTCCTCCGATCGTTGTCAGAAGTAAGTTGGCCGCAGTGTTATCAC
TCATGGTTATGGCAGCACTGCATAATTCTCTTACTGTCATGCCATCCGTAAGATGCTTTTCTGTGACTGG
TGAGTACTCAACCAAGTCATTCTGAGAATAGTGTATGCGGCGACCGAGTTGCTCTTGCCCGGCGTCAATA
CG
